>Addgene plasmid #140737 | FUG-PtenN276S | addgene full sequence | sequence record 296102 | Addgene NGS Result
GTCGACGGATCGGGAGATCTCCCGATCCCCTATGGTGCACTCTCAGTACAATCTGCTCTGATGCCGCATA
GTTAAGCCAGTATCTGCTCCCTGCTTGTGTGTTGGAGGTCGCTGAGTAGTGCGCGAGCAAAATTTAAGCT
ACAACAAGGCAAGGCTTGACCGACAATTGCATGAAGAATCTGCTTAGGGTTAGGCGTTTTGCGCTGCTTC
GCGATGTACGGGCCAGATATACGCGTTGACATTGATTATTGACTAGTTATTAATAGTAATCAATTACGGG
GTCATTAGTTCATAGCCCATATATGGAGTTCCGCGTTACATAACTTACGGTAAATGGCCCGCCTGGCTGA
CCGCCCAACGACCCCCGCCCATTGACGTCAATAATGACGTATGTTCCCATAGTAACGCCAATAGGGACTT
TCCATTGACGTCAATGGGTGGAGTATTTACGGTAAACTGCCCACTTGGCAGTACATCAAGTGTATCATAT
GCCAAGTACGCCCCCTATTGACGTCAATGACGGTAAATGGCCCGCCTGGCATTATGCCCAGTACATGACC
TTATGGGACTTTCCTACTTGGCAGTACATCTACGTATTAGTCATCGCTATTACCATGGTGATGCGGTTTT
GGCAGTACATCAATGGGCGTGGATAGCGGTTTGACTCACGGGGATTTCCAAGTCTCCACCCCATTGACGT
CAATGGGAGTTTGTTTTGGCACCAAAATCAACGGGACTTTCCAAAATGTCGTAACAACTCCGCCCCATTG
ACGCAAATGGGCGGTAGGCGTGTACGGTGGGAGGTCTATATAAGCAGCGCGTTTTGCCTGTACTGGGTCT
CTCTGGTTAGACCAGATCTGAGCCTGGGAGCTCTCTGGCTAACTAGGGAACCCACTGCTTAAGCCTCAAT
AAAGCTTGCCTTGAGTGCTTCAAGTAGTGTGTGCCCGTCTGTTGTGTGACTCTGGTAACTAGAGATCCCT
CAGACCCTTTTAGTCAGTGTGGAAAATCTCTAGCAGTGGCGCCCGAACAGGGACTTGAAAGCGAAAGGGA
AACCAGAGGAGCTCTCTCGACGCAGGACTCGGCTTGCTGAAGCGCGCACGGCAAGAGGCGAGGGGCGGCG
ACTGGTGAGTACGCCAAAAATTTTGACTAGCGGAGGCTAGAAGGAGAGAGATGGGTGCGAGAGCGTCAGT
ATTAAGCGGGGGAGAATTAGATCGCGATGGGAAAAAATTCGGTTAAGGCCAGGGGGAAAGAAAAAATATA
AATTAAAACATATAGTATGGGCAAGCAGGGAGCTAGAACGATTCGCAGTTAATCCTGGCCTGTTAGAAAC
ATCAGAAGGCTGTAGACAAATACTGGGACAGCTACAACCATCCCTTCAGACAGGATCAGAAGAACTTAGA
TCATTATATAATACAGTAGCAACCCTCTATTGTGTGCATCAAAGGATAGAGATAAAAGACACCAAGGAAG
CTTTAGACAAGATAGAGGAAGAGCAAAACAAAAGTAAGACCACCGCACAGCAAGCGGCCGCTGATCTTCA
GACCTGGAGGAGGAGATATGAGGGACAATTGGAGAAGTGAATTATATAAATATAAAGTAGTAAAAATTGA
ACCATTAGGAGTAGCACCCACCAAGGCAAAGAGAAGAGTGGTGCAGAGAGAAAAAAGAGCAGTGGGAATA
GGAGCTTTGTTCCTTGGGTTCTTGGGAGCAGCAGGAAGCACTATGGGCGCAGCGTCAATGACGCTGACGG
TACAGGCCAGACAATTATTGTCTGGTATAGTGCAGCAGCAGAACAATTTGCTGAGGGCTATTGAGGCGCA
ACAGCATCTGTTGCAACTCACAGTCTGGGGCATCAAGCAGCTCCAGGCAAGAATCCTGGCTGTGGAAAGA
TACCTAAAGGATCAACAGCTCCTGGGGATTTGGGGTTGCTCTGGAAAACTCATTTGCACCACTGCTGTGC
CTTGGAATGCTAGTTGGAGTAATAAATCTCTGGAACAGATTTGGAATCACACGACCTGGATGGAGTGGGA
CAGAGAAATTAACAATTACACAAGCTTAATACACTCCTTAATTGAAGAATCGCAAAACCAGCAAGAAAAG
AATGAACAAGAATTATTGGAATTAGATAAATGGGCAAGTTTGTGGAATTGGTTTAACATAACAAATTGGC
TGTGGTATATAAAATTATTCATAATGATAGTAGGAGGCTTGGTAGGTTTAAGAATAGTTTTTGCTGTACT
TTCTATAGTGAATAGAGTTAGGCAGGGATATTCACCATTATCGTTTCAGACCCACCTCCCAACCCCGAGG
GGACCCGACAGGCCCGAAGGAATAGAAGAAGAAGGTGGAGAGAGAGACAGAGACAGATCCATTCGATTAG
TGAACGGATCGGCACTGCGTGCGCCAATTCTGCAGACAAATGGCAGTATTCATCCACAATTTTAAAAGAA
AAGGGGGGATTGGGGGGTACAGTGCAGGGGAAAGAATAGTAGACATAATAGCAACAGACATACAAACTAA
AGAATTACAAAAACAAATTACAAAAATTCAAAATTTTCGGGTTTATTACAGGGACAGCAGAGATCCAGTT
TGGTTAATCGCATGCTAGCTAGTTCGAACCTTAATTAACCCGTGTCGGCTCCAGATCTGGCCTCCGCGCC
GGGTTTTGGCGCCTCCCGCGGGCGCCCCCCTCCTCACGGCGAGCGCTGCCACGTCAGACGAAGGGCGCAG
CGAGCGTCCTGATCCTTCCGCCCGGACGCTCAGGACAGCGGCCCGCTGCTCATAAGACTCGGCCTTAGAA
CCCCAGTATCAGCAGAAGGACATTTTAGGACGGGACTTGGGTGACTCTAGGGCACTGGTTTTCTTTCCAG
AGAGCGGAACAGGCGAGGAAAAGTAGTCCCTTCTCGGCGATTCTGCGGAGGGATCTCCGTGGGGCGGTGA
ACGCCGATGATTATATAAGGACGCGCCGGGTGTGGCACAGCTAGTTCCGTCGCAGCCGGGATTTGGGTCG
CGGTTCTTGTTTGTGGATCGCTGTGATCGTCACTTGGTGAGTAGCGGGCTGCTGGGCTGGCCGGGGCTTT
CGTGGCCGCCGGGCCGCTCGGTGGGACGGAAGCGTGTGGAGAGACCGCCAAGGGCTGTAGTCTGGGTCCG
CGAGCAAGGTTGCCCTGAACTGGGGGTTGGGGGGAGCGCAGCAAAATGGCGGCTGTTCCCGAGTCTTGAA
TGGAAGACGCTTGTGAGGCGGGCTGTGAGGTCGTTGAAACAAGGTGGGGGGCATGGTGGGCGGCAAGAAC
CCAAGGTCTTGAGGCCTTCGCTAATGCGGGAAAGCTCTTATTCGGGTGAGATGGGCTGGGGCACCATCTG
GGGACCCTGACGTGAAGTTTGTCACTGACTGGAGAACTCGGTTTGTCGTCTGTTGCGGGGGCGGCAGTTA
TGGCGGTGCCGTTGGGCAGTGCACCCGTACCTTTGGGAGCGCGCGCCCTCGTCGTGTCGTGACGTCACCC
GTTCTGTTGGCTTATAATGCAGGGTGGGGCCACCTGCCGGTAGGTGTGCGGTAGGCTTTTCTCCGTCGCA
GGACGCAGGGTTCGGGCCTAGGGTAGGCTCTCCTGAATCGACAGGCGCCGGACCTCTGGTGAGGGGAGGG
ATAAGTGAGGCGTCAGTTTCTTTGGTCGGTTTTATGTACCTATCTTCTTAAGTAGCTGAAGCTCCGGTTT
TGAACTATGCGCTCGGGGTTGGCGAGTGTGTTTTGTGAAGTTTTTTAGGCACCTTTTGAAATGTAATCAT
TTGGGTCAATATGTAATTTTCAGTGTTAGACTAGTAAATTGTCCGCTAAATTCTGGCCGTTTTTGGCTTT
TTTGTTAGACGAAGCTTGGGCTGCAGGTCGACTCTAGAGGATCCCCGGGTACCGGTCGCCACCATGGTGA
GCAAGGGCGAGGAGCTGTTCACCGGGGTGGTGCCCATCCTGGTCGAGCTGGACGGCGACGTAAACGGCCA
CAAGTTCAGCGTGTCCGGCGAGGGCGAGGGCGATGCCACCTACGGCAAGCTGACCCTGAAGTTCATCTGC
ACCACCGGCAAGCTGCCCGTGCCCTGGCCCACCCTCGTGACCACCCTGACCTACGGCGTGCAGTGCTTCA
GCCGCTACCCCGACCACATGAAGCAGCACGACTTCTTCAAGTCCGCCATGCCCGAAGGCTACGTCCAGGA
GCGCACCATCTTCTTCAAGGACGACGGCAACTACAAGACCCGCGCCGAGGTGAAGTTCGAGGGCGACACC
CTGGTGAACCGCATCGAGCTGAAGGGCATCGACTTCAAGGAGGACGGCAACATCCTGGGGCACAAGCTGG
AGTACAACTACAACAGCCACAACGTCTATATCATGGCCGACAAGCAGAAGAACGGCATCAAGGTGAACTT
CAAGATCCGCCACAACATCGAGGACGGCAGCGTGCAGCTCGCCGACCACTACCAGCAGAACACCCCCATC
GGCGACGGCCCCGTGCTGCTGCCCGACAACCACTACCTGAGCACCCAGTCCGCCCTGAGCAAAGACCCCA
ACGAGAAGCGCGATCACATGGTCCTGCTGGAGTTCGTGACCGCCGCCGGGATCACTCTCGGCATGGACGA
GCTGTACAAGAAAGGATCCATGACAGCCATCATCAAAGAGATCGTTAGCAGAAACAAAAGGAGATATCAA
GAGGATGGATTCGACTTAGACTTGACCTATATTTATCCAAACATTATTGCTATGGGATTTCCTGCAGAAA
GACTTGAAGGCGTATACAGGAACAATATTGATGATGTAGTAAGGTTTTTGGATTCAAAGCATAAAAACCA
TTACAAGATATACAATCTTTGTGCTGAAAGACATTATGACACCGCCAAATTTAATTGCAGAGTTGCACAA
TATCCTTTTGAAGACCATAACCCACCACAGCTAGAACTTATCAAACCCTTTTGTGAAGATCTTGACCAAT
GGCTAAGTGAAGATGACAATCATGTTGCAGCAATTCACTGTAAAGCTGGAAAGGGACGAACTGGTGTAAT
GATATGTGCATATTTATTACATCGGGGCAAATTTTTAAAGGCACAAGAGGCCCTAGATTTCTATGGGGAA
GTAAGGACCAGAGACAAAAAGGGAGTAACTATTCCCAGTCAGAGGCGCTATGTGTATTATTATAGCTACC
TGTTAAAGAATCATCTGGATTATAGACCAGTGGCACTGTTGTTTCACAAGATGATGTTTGAAACTATTCC
AATGTTCAGTGGCGGAACTTGCAATCCTCAGTTTGTGGTCTGCCAGCTAAAGGTCAAAATTTACTCGTCC
AATTCAGGACCCACACGACGGGAAGACAAGTTCATGTACTTTGAGTTCCCTCAGCCGTTACCTGTGTGTG
GTGATATCAAAGTAGAGTTCTTCCACAAACAGAACAAGATGCTAAAAAAGGACAAAATGTTTCACTTTTG
GGTAAGTACATTCTTCATACCAGGACCAGAGGAAACCTCAGAAAAAGTAGAAAATGGAAGTCTATGTGAT
CAAGAAATCGATAGCATTTGCAGTATAGAGCGTGCAGATAATGACAAGGAATATCTAGTACTTACTTTAA
CAAAAAATGATCTTGACAAAGCAAATAAAGACAAAGCCAACCGATACTTTTCTCCAAATTTTAAGGTGAA
GCTGTACTTCACAAAAACAGTAGAGGAGCCGTCAAATCCAGAGGCTAGCAGTTCAACTTCTGTAACACCA
GATGTTAGTGACAATGAACCTGATCATTATAGATATTCTGACACCACTGACTCTGATCCAGAGAATGAAC
CTTTTGATGAAGATCAGCATACACAAATTACAAAAGTCTGAGAATTCGATATCAAGCTTATCGATAATCA
ACCTCTGGATTACAAAATTTGTGAAAGATTGACTGGTATTCTTAACTATGTTGCTCCTTTTACGCTATGT
GGATACGCTGCTTTAATGCCTTTGTATCATGCTATTGCTTCCCGTATGGCTTTCATTTTCTCCTCCTTGT
ATAAATCCTGGTTGCTGTCTCTTTATGAGGAGTTGTGGCCCGTTGTCAGGCAACGTGGCGTGGTGTGCAC
TGTGTTTGCTGACGCAACCCCCACTGGTTGGGGCATTGCCACCACCTGTCAGCTCCTTTCCGGGACTTTC
GCTTTCCCCCTCCCTATTGCCACGGCGGAACTCATCGCCGCCTGCCTTGCCCGCTGCTGGACAGGGGCTC
GGCTGTTGGGCACTGACAATTCCGTGGTGTTGTCGGGGAAATCATCGTCCTTTCCTTGGCTGCTCGCCTG
TGTTGCCACCTGGATTCTGCGCGGGACGTCCTTCTGCTACGTCCCTTCGGCCCTCAATCCAGCGGACCTT
CCTTCCCGCGGCCTGCTGCCGGCTCTGCGGCCTCTTCCGCGTCTTCGCCTTCGCCCTCAGACGAGTCGGA
TCTCCCTTTGGGCCGCCTCCCCGCATCGATACCGTCGACCTCGAGACCTAGAAAAACATGGAGCAATCAC
AAGTAGCAATACAGCAGCTACCAATGCTGATTGTGCCTGGCTAGAAGCACAAGAGGAGGAGGAGGTGGGT
TTTCCAGTCACACCTCAGGTACCTTTAAGACCAATGACTTACAAGGCAGCTGTAGATCTTAGCCACTTTT
TAAAAGAAAAGGGGGGACTGGAAGGGCTAATTCACTCCCAACGAAGACAAGATATCCTTGATCTGTGGAT
CTACCACACACAAGGCTACTTCCCTGATTGGCAGAACTACACACCAGGGCCAGGGATCAGATATCCACTG
ACCTTTGGATGGTGCTACAAGCTAGTACCAGTTGAGCAAGAGAAGGTAGAAGAAGCCAATGAAGGAGAGA
ACACCCGCTTGTTACACCCTGTGAGCCTGCATGGGATGGATGACCCGGAGAGAGAAGTATTAGAGTGGAG
GTTTGACAGCCGCCTAGCATTTCATCACATGGCCCGAGAGCTGCATCCGGACTGTACTGGGTCTCTCTGG
TTAGACCAGATCTGAGCCTGGGAGCTCTCTGGCTAACTAGGGAACCCACTGCTTAAGCCTCAATAAAGCT
TGCCTTGAGTGCTTCAAGTAGTGTGTGCCCGTCTGTTGTGTGACTCTGGTAACTAGAGATCCCTCAGACC
CTTTTAGTCAGTGTGGAAAATCTCTAGCAGGGCCCGTTTAAACCCGCTGATCAGCCTCGACTGTGCCTTC
TAGTTGCCAGCCATCTGTTGTTTGCCCCTCCCCCGTGCCTTCCTTGACCCTGGAAGGTGCCACTCCCACT
GTCCTTTCCTAATAAAATGAGGAAATTGCATCGCATTGTCTGAGTAGGTGTCATTCTATTCTGGGGGGTG
GGGTGGGGCAGGACAGCAAGGGGGAGGATTGGGAAGACAATAGCAGGCATGCTGGGGATGCGGTGGGCTC
TATGGCTTCTGAGGCGGAAAGAACCAGCTGGGGCTCTAGGGGGTATCCCC
[124 nt withheld, positions 7471-7594]
C
[91 nt withheld, positions 7596-7686]
A
[49 nt withheld, positions 7688-7736]
CCTTTGACGTTGGAGTCCACGTTCTTT
[37 nt withheld, positions 7764-7800]
ACCCTATCTCGGTCTATTCTTTTGATTTATAAGGGATTTTGCCGATTTCGGCCTATTGGTTAAAAAATGA
GCTGATTTAACAAAAATTTAACGCGAATTAATTCTGTGGAATGTGTGTCAGTTAGGGTGTGGAAAGTCCC
CAGGCTCCCCAGCAGGCAGAAGTATGCAAAGCATGCATCTCAATTAGTCAGCAACCAGGTGTGGAAAGTC
CCCAGGCTCCCCAGCAGGCAGAAGTATGCAAAGCATGCATCTCAATTAGTCAGCAACCATAGTCCCGCCC
CTAACTCCGCCCATCCCGCCCCTAACTCCGCCCAGTTCCGCCCATTCTCCGCCCCATGGCTGACTAATTT
TTTTTATTTATGCAGAGGCCGAGGCCGCCTCTGCCTCTGAGCTATTCCAGAAGTAGTGAGGAGGCTTTTT
TGGAGGCCTAGGCTTTTGCAAAAAGCTCCCGGGAGCTTGTATATCCATTTTCGGATCTGATCAGCACGTG
TTGACAATTAATCATCGGCATAGTATATCGGCATAGTATAATACGACAAGGTGAGGAACTAAACCATGGC
CAAGTTGACCAGTGCCGTTCCGGTGCTCACCGCGCGCGACGTCGCCGGAGCGGTCGAGTTCTGGACCGAC
CGGCTCGGGTTCTCCCGGGACTTCGTGGAGGACGACTTCGCCGGTGTGGTCCGGGACGACGTGACCCTGT
TCATCAGCGCGGTCCAGGACCAGGTGGTGCCGGACAACACCCTGGCCTGGGTGTGGGTGCGCGGCCTGGA
CGAGCTGTACGCCGAGTGGTCGGAGGTCGTGTCCACGAACTTCCGGGACGCCTCCGGGCCGGCCATGACC
GAGATCGGCGAGCAGCCGTGGGGGCGGGAGTTCGCCCTGCGCGACCCGGCCGGCAACTGCGTGCACTTCG
TGGCCGAGGAGCAGGACTGACACGTGCTACGAGATTTCGATTCCACCGCCGCCTTCTATGAAAGGTTGGG
CTTCGGAATCGTTTTCCGGGACGCCGGCTGGATGATCCTCCAGCGCGGGGATCTCATGCTGGAGTTCTTC
GCCCACCCCAACTTGTTTATTGCAGCTTATAATGGTTACAAATAAAGCAATAGCATCACAAATTTCACAA
ATAAAGCATTTTTTTCACTGCATTCTAGTTGTGGTTTGTCCAAACTCATCAATGTATCTTATCATGTCTG
TATACCGTCGACCTCTAGCTAGAGCTTGGCGTAATCATGGTCATAGCTGTTTCCTGTGTGAAATTGTTAT
CCGCTCACAATTCCACACAACATACGAGCCGGAAGCATAAAGTGTAAAGCCTGGGGTGCCTAATGAGTGA
GCTAACTCACATTAATTGCGTTGCGCTCACTGCCCGCTTTCCAGTCGGGAAACCTGTCGTGCCAGCTGCA
TTAATGAATCGGCCAACGCGCGGGGAGAGGCGGTTTGCGTATTGGGCGCTCTTCCGCTTCCTCGCTCACT
GACTCGCTGCGCTCGGTCGTTCGGCTGCGGCGAGCGGTATCAGCTCACTCAAAGGCGGTAATACGGTTAT
CCACAGAATCAGGGGATAACGCAGGAAAGAACATGTGAGCAAAAGGCCAGCAAAAGGCCAGGAACCGTAA
AAAGGCCGCGTTGCTGGCGTTTTTCCATAGGCTCCGCCCCCCTGACGAGCATCACAAAAATCGACGCTCA
AGTCAGAGGTGGCGAAACCCGACAGGACTATAAAGATACCAGGCGTTTCCCCCTGGAAGCTCCCTCGTGC
GCTCTCCTGTTCCGACCCTGCCGCTTACCGGATACCTGTCCGCCTTTCTCCCTTCGGGAAGCGTGGCGCT
TTCTCATAGCTCACGCTGTAGGTATCTCAGTTCGGTGTAGGTCGTTCGCTCCAAGCTGGGCTGTGTGCAC
GAACCCCCCGTTCAGCCCGACCGCTGCGCCTTATCCGGTAACTATCGTCTTGAGTCCAACCCGGTAAGAC
ACGACTTATCGCCACTGGCAGCAGCCACTGGTAACAGGATTAGCAGAGCGAGGTATGTAGGCGGTGCTAC
AGAGTTCTTGAAGTGGTGGCCTAACTACGGCTACACTAGAAGAACAGTATTTGGTATCTGCGCTCTGCTG
AAGCCAGTTACCTTCGGAAAAAGAGTTGGTAGCTCTTGATCCGGCAAACAAACCACCGCTGGTAGCGGTG
GTTTTTTTGTTTGCAAGCAGCAGATTACGCGCAGAAAAAAAGGATCTCAAGAAGATCCTTTGATCTTTTC
TACGGGGTCTGACGCTCAGTGGAACGAAAACTCACGTTAAGGGATTTTGGTCATGAGATTATCAAAAAGG
ATCTTCACCTAGATCCTTTTAAATTAAAAATGAAGTTTTAAATCAATCTAAAGTATATATGAGTAAACTT
GGTCTGACAGTTACCAATGCTTAATCAGTGAGGCACCTATCTCAGCGATCTGTCTATTTCGTTCATCCAT
AGTTGCCTGACTCCCCGTCGTGTAGATAACTACGATACGGGAGGGCTTACCATCTGGCCCCAGTGCTGCA
ATGATACCGCGAGACCCACGCTCACCGGCTCCAGATTTATCAGCAATAAACCAGCCAGCCGGAAGGGCCG
AGCGCAGAAGTGGTCCTGCAACTTTATCCGCCTCCATCCAGTCTATTAATTGTTGCCGGGAAGCTAGAGT
AAGTAGTTCGCCAGTTAATAGTTTGCGCAACGTTGTTGCCATTGCTACAGGCATCGTGGTGTCACGCTCG
TCGTTTGGTATGGCTTCATTCAGCTCCGGTTCCCAACGATCAAGGCGAGTTACATGATCCCCCATGTTGT
GCAAAAAAGCGGTTAGCTCCTTCGGTCCTCCGATCGTTGTCAGAAGTAAGTTGGCCGCAGTGTTATCACT
CATGGTTATGGCAGCACTGCATAATTCTCTTACTGTCATGCCATCCGTAAGATGCTTTTCTGTGACTGGT
GAGTACTCAACCAAGTCATTCTGAGAATAGTGTATGCGGCGACCGAGTTGCTCTTGCCCGGCGTCAATAC
GGGATAATACCGCGCCACATAGCAGAACTTTAAAAGTGCTCATCATTGGAAAACGTTCTTCGGGGCGAAA
ACTCTCAAGGATCTTACCGCTGTTGAGATCCAGTTCGATGTAACCCACTCGTGCACCCAACTGATCTTCA
GCATCTTTTACTTTCACCAGCGTTTCTGGGTGAGCAAAAACAGGAAGGCAAAATGCCGCAAAAAAGGGAA
TAAGGGCGACACGGAAATGTTGAATACTCATACTCTTCCTTTTTCAATATTATTGAAGCATTTATCAGGG
TTATTGTCTCATGAGCGGATACATATTTGAATGTATTTAGAAAAATAAACAAATAGGGGTTCCGCGCACA
TTTCCCCGAAAAGTGCCACCTGAC
Features (pLannotate 1.2.2; 32 found; start..end, strand, type, name):
     31..83      -  misc_feature   bom (fragment): basis of mobility region from pBR322
    238..617     +  enhancer       CMV enhancer: human cytomegalovirus immediate early enhancer
    618..817     +  promoter       CMV promoter: human cytomegalovirus (CMV) immediate early promoter
    835..1015    +  LTR            5' LTR (truncated): truncated 5' long terminal repeat (LTR) from HIV-1
   1062..1187    +  misc_feature   HIV-1 Ψ: packaging signal of human immunodeficiency virus type 1
   1171..1534    +  CDS            HIV-1 gag (fragment): gag protein from human immunodeficiency virus 1; gag
   1680..1913    +  misc_feature   RRE: The Rev response element (RRE) of HIV-1 allows for Rev-dependent mRNA export from the nucleus to the cytoplasm.
   2290..2390    +  CDS            Rev (fragment): human immunodeficiency virus 1 (HIV-1) Rev protein; rev; enhances nuclear export of unspliced and incompletely spliced viral mRNAs
   2440..2557    +  misc_feature   cPPT/CTS: central polypurine tract and central termination sequence of HIV-1
   2649..3860    +  promoter       UbC promoter: human ubiquitin C promoter
   3871..3904    -  misc_feature   MCS (fragment): pUC18/19 multiple cloning site
   3914..4630    +  CDS            EGFP: EGFP is a basic (constitutively fluorescent) green fluorescent protein published in 1996, derived from Aequorea victoria. It is reported to be a rapidly-maturing weak dimer with moderate acid sensitivity.
   4640..5848    +  CDS            PTEN: PTEN_HUMAN - Also known as MMAC1, TEP1. Experimental evidence at protein level: Swiss-Prot protein existence level 1. [Isoform alpha]: Functional kinase, like isoform 1 it antagonizes the PI3K-AKT/PKB signaling pathway. Plays a role in mitochondrial energetic metabolism by promoting COX activity and ATP production, via collaboration with isoform 1 in increasing protein levels of PINK1. From Homo sapiens (Human).
   5852..5876    +  misc_feature   MCS (fragment): pBluescript multiple cloning site
   5876..6464    +  misc_feature   WPRE: woodchuck hepatitis virus posttranscriptional regulatory element
   6401..6982    +  CDS            nef (fragment): NEF_HV1H2 - Experimental evidence at protein level: Swiss-Prot protein existence level 1. Extracellular Nef protein targets CD4(+) T-lymphocytes for apoptosis by interacting with CXCR4 surface receptors. From Human immunodeficiency virus type 1 group M subtype B (isolate HXB2) (HIV-1).
   6989..7169    +  LTR            5' LTR (truncated): truncated 5' long terminal repeat (LTR) from HIV-1
   7201..7425    +  polyA_signal   bGH poly(A) signal: bovine growth hormone polyadenylation signal
   7429..7450    +  promoter       SV40 promoter (fragment): SV40 enhancer and early promoter
   7471..7899    +  rep_origin     f1 ori (sequence partly withheld): f1 bacteriophage origin of replication; arrow indicates direction of (+) strand synthesis
   7913..8242    +  promoter       SV40 promoter: SV40 enhancer and early promoter
   8290..8337    +  promoter       EM7 promoter: synthetic bacterial promoter&nbsp
   8356..8730    +  CDS            BleoR: antibiotic-binding protein; Sh ble from Streptoalloteichus hindustanus; confers resistance to bleomycin, phleomycin, and Zeocin™
   8740..8865    +  CDS            ble (fragment): BLE_KLEPN - Experimental evidence at protein level: Swiss-Prot protein existence level 1. Binding protein with a strong affinity to the bleomycin family of antibiotics. Binds to CL990; an antimitotic-antibiotic compound. From Klebsiella pneumoniae.
   8860..8981    +  polyA_signal   SV40 poly(A) signal: SV40 polyadenylation signal
   9052..9074    -  protein_bind   lac operator (fragment): The lac repressor binds to the lac operator to inhibit transcription in E. coli. This inhibition can be relieved by adding lactose or isopropyl-β-D-thiogalactopyranoside (IPTG). lac repressor encoded by lacI
   9078..9108    -  promoter       lac promoter: promoter for the E. coli lac operon
   9123..9144    -  protein_bind   CAP binding site: CAP binding activates transcription in the presence of cAMP. E. coli catabolite activator protein
   9157..9249    -  CDS            lacI (fragment): lac repressor; lacI; The lac repressor binds to the lac operator to inhibit transcription in E. coli. This inhibition can be relieved by adding lactose or isopropyl-β-D-thiogalactopyranoside (IPTG).
   9432..10020   -  rep_origin     ori: high-copy-number ColE1/pMB1/pBR322/pUC origin of replication
  10191..11051   -  CDS            AmpR: β-lactamase; bla; confers resistance to ampicillin, carbenicillin, and related antibiotics
  11052..11156   -  promoter       AmpR promoter: bla
