[The description below was written by a language model from this plasmid's Addgene catalogue record and pLannotate feature annotations shown in this document.]
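Description:
FUG-PtenN276S is an HIV-1-based lentiviral transfer vector of about 11.2 kb for mammalian overexpression of human PTEN carrying the N276S substitution, produced as an N-terminal GFP fusion. In bacteria it is maintained through a ColE1/pUC-type origin with ampicillin selection via β-lactamase. The catalogue lists it as low copy even though the origin is annotated as a high-copy type. An f1 origin is also present. Outside the viral region sits an SV40/EM7-driven BleoR cassette with an SV40 polyadenylation signal, which could in principle confer Zeocin resistance in transfected cells or bacteria but would not be carried into the packaged genome.

The viral genome is transcribed in packaging cells from a CMV enhancer/promoter fused to a truncated 5' LTR, a Tat-independent arrangement typical of third-generation designs. It is followed by the Ψ packaging signal with a gag fragment, the Rev response element for nuclear export of the unspliced RNA, and the cPPT/CTS that aids nuclear import of the reverse-transcribed genome. The internal expression cassette uses the human ubiquitin C promoter to drive EGFP joined directly to the PTEN coding sequence. The recorded 1,935 bp insert size corresponds roughly to the EGFP and PTEN reading frames together. A WPRE downstream enhances transcript stability and expression, and the genome ends in a truncated 3' LTR followed by a bGH polyadenylation signal.

The GFP tag allows transduced cells to be identified and the subcellular distribution of the mutant phosphatase to be followed. The associated publication concerns autism-associated PTEN mutations that are excluded from the nucleus and their effects on neuronal growth, which fits use of this vector to express the N276S variant in neurons.
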