Addgene plasmid #140737: FUG-PtenN276S
Purpose: Lentiviral vector to overexpress the PTEN mutation N276S as a GFP-PTEN fusion protein
Depositing lab: Bryan Luikart. Depositing organization: Dartmouth College and Medical School. Publication: Nuclear Excluded Autism-Associated Phosphatase and Tensin Homolog Mutations Dysregulate Neuronal Growth. Fricano-Kugler CJ, Getz SA, Williams MR, Zurawel AA, DeSpenza T Jr, Frazel PW, Li M, O'Malley AJ, Moen EL, Luikart BW. Biol Psychiatry. 2018 Aug 15;84(4):265-277. doi: 10.1016/j.biopsych.2017.11.025. Epub 2017 Dec 2. PubMed 29373119.
Backbone
  Vector backbone: GFP-PTEN
  Backbone size w/o insert (bp): 9248
  Total vector size (bp): 11183
  Vector type: Mammalian Expression, Lentiviral
Growth in bacteria
  Bacterial resistance: Ampicillin, 100 μg/mL
  Growth temperature: 37°C
  Growth strain: NEB Stable
  Copy number: Low Copy
Gene/Insert
  Gene/Insert name: PTEN – phosphatase and tensin homolog
  Species: H. sapiens (human)
  Insert size (bp): 1935
  Mutation: N276S
  Entrez Gene: PTEN (a.k.a. 10q23del, BZS, CWS1, DEC, GLM2, MHAM, MMAC1, PTEN1, PTENbeta, TEP1)
  Promoter: hUbiC
  Tag / fusion protein: GFP (N terminal on backbone)
  Cloning method: Restriction Enzyme; 5′ cloning site BsrG1 (not destroyed); 3′ cloning site EcoR1 (not destroyed)
  Sequencing primers: 5′ GFP Down; 3′ WRE up
Resource information
  A portion of this plasmid was derived from a plasmid made by: Insert from Alonzo Ross
Terms and licenses: Academic/Nonprofit Terms; Industry Terms: Not Available to Industry
How to cite: FUG-PtenN276S was a gift from Bryan Luikart (Addgene plasmid # 140737 ; http://n2t.net/addgene:140737 ; RRID:Addgene_140737)
